Addgene plasmid #70320: R777-E036 Hs.DUSP2-nostop
Purpose: Gateway ORF clone of human DUSP2 [NM_004418.3] without stop codon (for C-terminal fusions)
Depositing lab: Dominic Esposito. Depositing organization: National Cancer Institute (NCI).
Backbone
  Vector backbone: pDonor-255
  Backbone size w/o insert (bp): 2693
  Vector type: Gateway Entry Clone
Growth in bacteria
  Bacterial resistance: Spectinomycin, 50 μg/mL
  Growth temperature: 37°C
  Growth strain: DH10B
  Copy number: High Copy
Gene/Insert
  Gene/Insert name: DUSP2
  Species: H. sapiens (human)
  Insert size (bp): 942
  GenBank ID: NM_004418.3
  Entrez Gene: DUSP2 (a.k.a. PAC-1, PAC1)
  Cloning method: Gateway Cloning
  Sequencing primers: 5′ M13F 23-mer (5'-CCCAGTCACGACGTTGTAAAACG); 3′ attLR 23-mer (5'-TAACATCAGAGATTTTGAGACAC)
Terms and licenses: Academic/Nonprofit Terms; Industry Terms: Not Available to Industry
How to cite: R777-E036 Hs.DUSP2-nostop was a gift from Dominic Esposito (Addgene plasmid # 70320 ; http://n2t.net/addgene:70320 ; RRID:Addgene_70320)
