[The description below was written by a language model from this plasmid's Addgene catalogue record and pLannotate feature annotations shown in this document.]
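Description:
R777-E036 Hs.DUSP2-nostop is a Gateway entry clone built on the pDonor-255 backbone, carrying the human DUSP2 open reading frame (also known as PAC-1/PAC1; reference transcript NM_004418.3) without its stop codon. The full plasmid is 3,635 nt, of which the insert accounts for 942 bp. It is a bacterial propagation vector only. It replicates from a high-copy ColE1/pUC-type origin and is selected with spectinomycin through the aadA (SmR) aminoglycoside adenylyltransferase gene, which appears to be driven by a remnant of a class 1 integron cassette (partial Pc promoter and a short gentamicin-resistance fragment upstream). The rrnB T1 and T2 terminators annotated at the other end of the backbone help insulate the cloning region from read-through transcription, and the small lacZα and lacI fragments are non-functional vector leftovers.

The DUSP2 coding sequence is flanked by attL-type recombination sites, which the automated annotation labels as attL3 upstream and a partial attL2 downstream. The upstream call may simply reflect the close similarity among attL variants, and the record does not otherwise specify the site identities. No promoter suited to expressing the ORF is annotated, as expected for an entry clone. Expression comes after an LR Clonase reaction transfers the ORF into a destination vector of choice. Because the stop codon is omitted, translation can continue through the downstream att site into a C-terminal tag or reporter supplied by the destination vector. DUSP2 encodes a dual-specificity phosphatase that dephosphorylates threonine and tyrosine residues on the MAP kinases ERK1 and ERK2, so the clone serves as a source for building C-terminally fused expression constructs to study MAPK signalling regulation.
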