Features (pLannotate 1.2.2; 11 found; start..end, strand, type, name):
     18..54      -  CDS            lacZα (fragment): LacZα fragment of β-galactosidase; lacZ fragment
     85..180     +  protein_bind   attL3: mutant version of attL; recombination site for the Gateway® LR reaction LR Clonase™
    186..1127    +  CDS            DUSP2: DUS2_HUMAN - Also known as PAC1. Experimental evidence at protein level: Swiss-Prot protein existence level 1. Regulates mitogenic signal transduction by dephosphorylating both Thr and Tyr residues on MAP kinases ERK1 and ERK2. From Homo sapiens (Human).
   1132..1225    -  protein_bind   attL2 (fragment): mutant version of attL; recombination site for the Gateway® LR reaction LR Clonase™
   1340..1363    +  promoter       Pc promoter (fragment): intI1 (promoter lies within the coding sequence); class 1 integron promoter
   1539..1595    +  CDS            GmR (fragment): gentamycin acetyltransferase; aacC1; confers resistance to gentamycin
   1602..2393    +  CDS            SmR: aminoglycoside adenylyltransferase (Murphy, 1985); aadA; confers resistance to spectinomycin and streptomycin
   2486..3074    +  rep_origin     ori: high-copy-number ColE1/pMB1/pBR322/pUC origin of replication
   3257..3349    +  CDS            lacI (fragment): lac repressor; lacI; The lac repressor binds to the lac operator to inhibit transcription in E. coli. This inhibition can be relieved by adding lactose or isopropyl-β-D-thiogalactopyranoside (IPTG).
   3404..3431    -  terminator     rrnB T2 terminator: transcription terminator T2 from the E. coli rrnB gene
   3563..3606    +  terminator     rrnB T1 terminator: Escherichia coli rrnB; transcription terminator T1 from the E. coli rrnB gene
>Addgene plasmid #70320 | R777-E036 Hs.DUSP2-nostop | depositor full sequence | sequence record 125769 | Full Sequence
TTAACGCTAGCATGGATGTTTTCCCAGTCACGACGTTGTAAAACGACGGCCAGTCTTAAAATTCGAGCTC
GGTCCGAGGATCCGAAATAATGATTTTATTTTGACTGATAGTGACCTGTTCGTTGCAACAAATTGATAAG
CAATGCTTTTTTATAATGCCAACTTTGTACAAAAAAGTTGGCACCATGGGGCTGGAGGCGGCGCGCGAGC
TGGAGTGCGCGGCGCTGGGCACGCTGCTGCGGGATCCGCGGGAGGCGGAACGCACGCTGCTGCTGGACTG
CCGCCCCTTCCTGGCCTTCTGCCGGCGCCACGTGCGCGCCGCGCGGCCAGTGCCTTGGAACGCGCTGCTG
CGGCGCCGCGCGCGCGGCCCTCCTGCCGCCGTTCTCGCCTGCCTGCTGCCCGACCGCGCGCTGCGGACGC
GCCTGGTCCGCGGGGAGCTGGCGCGGGCCGTGGTGCTGGACGAGGGCAGTGCCTCGGTGGCGGAGCTCCG
GCCCGACAGCCCGGCTCATGTGCTGCTGGCCGCGCTGCTGCACGAGACCCGCGCGGGGCCCACTGCCGTG
TACTTCCTGCGAGGAGGCTTCGACGGCTTCCAGGGCTGCTGTCCCGATCTGTGCTCTGAGGCCCCCGCCC
CTGCGCTGCCGCCAACAGGGGACAAAACCAGCCGCTCCGACTCCAGGGCTCCTGTCTACGACCAGGGTGG
CCCTGTGGAGATCTTGCCCTACCTGTTCCTGGGCAGCTGCAGTCACTCGTCAGACCTGCAGGGGCTGCAG
GCCTGTGGCATCACAGCCGTCCTCAACGTGTCCGCCAGCTGCCCCAACCACTTTGAGGGCCTTTTCCGCT
ACAAGAGTATCCCTGTGGAGGACAACCAGATGGTGGAGATCAGTGCCTGGTTCCAGGAGGCCATAGGCTT
CATTGACTGGGTGAAGAACAGCGGAGGCCGGGTGCTGGTGCACTGCCAGGCGGGTATCTCGCGCTCTGCC
ACCATCTGTCTGGCATACCTCATGCAGAGTCGCCGTGTGCGGCTGGACGAGGCCTTTGACTTCGTTAAGC
AGCGCCGGGGGGTCATCTCCCCCAACTTCAGTTTCATGGGGCAGCTGCTGCAGTTTGAGACCCAGGTGCT
GTGTCACTCAACTTTCTTGTACAAAGTTGGCATTATAGGAAAGCATTGCTTATCAATTTGTTGCAACGAA
CAGGTCACTATCAGTCAAAATAAAATCATTATTTGCATGCAAGCTTAGATCCTCTAGACCAGCCAGGACA
GAAATGCCTCGACTTCGCTGCTACCCAAGGTTGCCGGGTGACGCACACCGTGGAAACGGATGAAGGCACG
AACCCAGTGGACATAAGCCTGTTCGGTTCGTAAGCTGTAATGCAAGTAGCGTATGCGCTCACGCAACTGG
TCCAGAACCTTGACCGAACGCAGCGGTGGTAACGGCGCAGTGGCGGTTTTCATGGCTTGTTATGACTGTT
TTTTTGGGGTACAGTCTATGCCTCGGGCATCCAAGCAGCAAGCGCGTTACGCCGTGGGTCGATGTTTGAT
GTTATGGAGCAGCAACGATGTTACGCAGCAGGGCAGTCGCCCTAAAACAAAGTTAAACATTATGAGGGAA
GCGGTGATCGCCGAAGTATCGACTCAACTATCAGAGGTAGTTGGCGTCATCGAGCGCCATCTCGAACCGA
CGTTGCTGGCCGTACATTTGTACGGCTCCGCAGTGGATGGCGGCCTGAAGCCACACAGTGATATTGATTT
GCTGGTTACGGTGACCGTAAGGCTTGATGAAACAACGCGGCGAGCTTTGATCAACGACCTTTTGGAAACT
TCGGCTTCCCCTGGAGAGAGCGAGATTCTCCGCGCTGTAGAAGTCACCATTGTTGTGCACGACGACATCA
TTCCGTGGCGTTATCCAGCTAAGCGCGAACTGCAATTTGGAGAATGGCAGCGCAATGACATTCTTGCAGG
TATCTTCGAGCCAGCCACGATCGACATTGATCTGGCTATCTTGCTGACAAAAGCAAGAGAACATAGCGTT
GCCTTGGTAGGTCCAGCGGCGGAGGAACTCTTTGATCCGGTTCCTGAACAGGATCTATTTGAGGCGCTAA
ATGAAACCTTAACGCTATGGAACTCGCCGCCCGACTGGGCTGGCGATGAGCGAAATGTAGTGCTTACGTT
GTCCCGCATTTGGTACAGCGCAGTAACCGGCAAAATCGCGCCGAAGGATGTCGCTGCCGACTGGGCAATG
GAGCGCCTGCCGGCCCAGTATCAGCCCGTCATACTTGAAGCTAGACAGGCTTATCTTGGACAAGAAGAAG
ATCGCTTGGCCTCGCGCGCAGATCAGTTGGAAGAATTTGTCCACTACGTGAAAGGCGAGATCACCAAGGT
AGTCGGCAAATAACCCTCGAGCCACCCATGACCAAAATCCCTTAACGTGAGTTACGCGTCGTTCCACTGA
GCGTCAGACCCCGTAGAAAAGATCAAAGGATCTTCTTGAGATCCTTTTTTTCTGCGCGTAATCTGCTGCT
TGCAAACAAAAAAACCACCGCTACCAGCGGTGGTTTGTTTGCCGGATCAAGAGCTACCAACTCTTTTTCC
GAAGGTAACTGGCTTCAGCAGAGCGCAGATACCAAATACTGTCCTTCTAGTGTAGCCGTAGTTAGGCCAC
CACTTCAAGAACTCTGTAGCACCGCCTACATACCTCGCTCTGCTAATCCTGTTACCAGTGGCTGCTGCCA
GTGGCGATAAGTCGTGTCTTACCGGGTTGGACTCAAGACGATAGTTACCGGATAAGGCGCAGCGGTCGGG
CTGAACGGGGGGTTCGTGCACACAGCCCAGCTTGGAGCGAACGACCTACACCGAACTGAGATACCTACAG
CGTGAGCATTGAGAAAGCGCCACGCTTCCCGAAGGGAGAAAGGCGGACAGGTATCCGGTAAGCGGCAGGG
TCGGAACAGGAGAGCGCACGAGGGAGCTTCCAGGGGGAAACGCCTGGTATCTTTATAGTCCTGTCGGGTT
TCGCCACCTCTGACTTGAGCGTCGATTTTTGTGATGCTCGTCAGGGGGGCGGAGCCTATGGAAAAACGCC
AGCAACGCGGCCTTTTTACGGTTCCTGGCCTTTTGCTGGCCTTTTGCTCACATGTTCTTTCCTGCGTTAT
CCCCTGATTCTGTGGATAACCGTATTACCGCCTTTGAGTGAGCTGATACCGCTCGCCGCAGCCGAACGAC
CGAGCGCAGCGAGTCAGTGAGCGAGGAAGCGGAAGAGCGCCCAATACGCAAACCGCCTCTCCCCGCGCGT
TGGCCGATTCATTAATGCAGCTGGCACGACAGGTTTCCCGACTGGAAAGCGGGCAGTGAGCGCAACGCAA
TTAATACGCGTACCGCTAGCCAGGAAGAGTTTGTAGAAACGCAAAAAGGCCATCCGTCAGGATGGCCTTC
TGCTTAGTTTGATGCCTGGCAGTTTATGGCGGGCGTCCTGCCCGCCACCCTCCGGGCCGTTGCTTCACAA
CGTTCAAATCCGCTCCCGGCGGATTTGTCCTACTCAGGAGAGCGTTCACCGACAAACAACAGATAAAACG
AAAGGCCCAGTCTTCCGACTGAGCCTTTCGTTTTATTTGATGCCTGGCAGTTCCCTACTCTCGCG
