>Addgene plasmid #70320 | R777-E036 Hs.DUSP2-nostop | addgene partial sequence | sequence record 129312 | pCR8_R1 5'-cgaaccgaacaggcttatgt-3'
TGCGTCACCCGGCAACCTTGGGTAGCAGCGAAGTCGAGGCATTTCTGTCCTGGCTGGTCTAGAGGATCTA
AGCTTGCATGCAAATAATGATTTTATTTTGACTGATAGTGACCTGTTCGTTGCAACAAATTGATAAGCAA
TGCTTTCCTATAATGCCAACTTTGTACAAGAAAGTTGAGTGACACAGCACCTGGGTCTCAAACTGCAGCA
GCTGCCCCATGAAACTGAAGTTGGGGGAGATGACCCCCCGGCGCTGCTTAACGAAGTCAAAGGCCTCGTC
CAGCCGCACACGGCGACTCTGCATGAGGTATGCCAGACAGATGGTGGCAGAGCGCGAGATACCCGCCTGG
CAGTGCACCAGCACCCGGCCTCCGCTGTTCTTCACCCAGTCAATGAAGCCTATGGCCTCCTGGAACCAGG
CACTGATCTCCACCATCTGGTTGTCCTCCACAGGGATACTCTTGTAGCGGAAAAGGCCCTCAAAGTGGTT
GGGGCAGCTGGCGGACACGTTGAGGACGGCTGTGATGCCACAGGCCTGCAGCCCCTGCAGGTCTGACGAG
TGACTGCAGCTGCCCAGGAACAGGTAGGGCAAGATCTCCACAGGGCCACCCTGGTCGTAGACAGGAGCCC
TGGAGTCGGAGCGGCTGGTTTTGTCCCCTGTTGGCGGCAGCGCA
